>Addgene plasmid #181872 | pAAV-EGFP.T2A.NCLX.3'UTR | addgene full sequence | sequence record 356018 | Addgene NGS Result
TAGCTGCGCGCTCGCTCGCTCACTGAGGCCGCCCGGGCAAAGCCCGGGCGTCGGGCGACCTTTGGTCGCC
CGGCCTCAGTGAGCGAGCGAGCGCGCAGAGAGGGAGTGGCCAACTCCATCACTAGGGGTTCCTTGTAGTT
AATGATTAACCCGCCATGCTACTTATCTACGTAGCCATGCTCTAGGTACCATTGACGTCAATAATGACGT
ATGTTCCCATAGTAACGCCAATAGGGACTTTCCATTGACGTCAATGGGTGGAGTATTTACGGTAAACTGC
CCACTTGGCAGTACATCAAGTGTATCATATGCCAAGTACGCCCCCTATTGACGTCAATGACGGTAAATGG
CCCGCCTGGCATTATGCCCAGTACATGACCTTATGGGACTTTCCTACTTGGCAGTACATCTACGTATTAG
TCATCGCTATTACCATGGTCGAGGTGAGCCCCACGTTCTGCTTCACTCTCCCCATCTCCCCCCCCTCCCC
ACCCCCAATTTTGTATTTATTTATTTTTTAATTATTTTGTGCAGCGATGGGGGCGGGGGGGGGGGGGGGG
CGCGCGCCRGGSGGGGSGGGGSGGGGSGRGGGGSGGGGSGGGGSGRGGCGGRGAGGTGCGGCGGCAGCCA
ATCAGAGCGGCGCGCTCCGAAAGTTTCCTTTTATGGCGAGGCGGCGGCGGCGGCGGCCCTATAAAAAGCG
AAGCGCGCGGCGGGCGGGAGTCGCTGCGCGCTGCCTTCGCCCCGTGCCCCGCTCCGCCGCCGCCTCGCGC
CGCCCGCCCCGGCTCTGACTGACCGCGTTACTCCCACAGGTGAGCGGGCGGGACGGCCCTTCTCCTCCGG
GCTGTAATTAGCGCTTGGTTTAATGACGGCTTGTTTCTTTTCTGTGGCTGCGTGAAAGCCTTGAGGGGCT
CCGGGAGGGCCCTTTGTGCGGGGGGAGCGGCTCGGGGCTGTCCGCGGGGGGACGGCTGCCTTCGGGGGGG
ACGGGGCAGGGCGGGGTTCGGCTTCTGGCGTGTGACCGGCGGCTCTAGAGCCTCTGCTAACCATGTTCAT
GCCTTCTTCTTTTTCCTACAGCTCCTGGGCAACGTGCTGGTTATTGTGCTGTCTCATCATTTTGGCAAAG
AATTGGATCTAAGCTAGCGAATTCGTCACCATGGTGAGCAAGGGCGAGGAGCTGTTCACCGGGGTGGTGC
CCATCCTGGTCGAGCTGGACGGCGACGTAAACGGCCACAAGTTCAGCGTGTCCGGCGAGGGCGAGGGCGA
TGCCACCTACGGCAAGCTGACCCTGAAGTTCATCTGCACCACCGGCAAGCTGCCCGTGCCCTGGCCCACC
CTCGTGACCACCCTGACCTACGGCGTGCAGTGCTTCAGCCGCTACCCCGACCACATGAAGCAGCACGACT
TCTTCAAGTCCGCCATGCCCGAAGGCTACGTCCAGGAGCGCACCATCTTCTTCAAGGACGACGGCAACTA
CAAGACCCGCGCCGAGGTGAAGTTCGAGGGCGACACCCTGGTGAACCGCATCGAGCTGAAGGGCATCGAC
TTCAAGGAGGACGGCAACATCCTGGGGCACAAGCTGGAGTACAACTACAACAGCCACAACGTCTATATCA
TGGCCGACAAGCAGAAGAACGGCATCAAGGTGAACTTCAAGATCCGCCACAACATCGAGGACGGCAGCGT
GCAGCTCGCCGACCACTACCAGCAGAACACCCCCATCGGCGACGGCCCCGTGCTGCTGCCCGACAACCAC
TACCTGAGCACCCAGTCCGCCCTGAGCAAAGACCCCAACGAGAAGCGCGATCACATGGTCCTGCTGGAGT
TCGTGACCGCCGCCGGGATCACTCTCGGCATGGACGAGCTGTACAAGGCTAGCTACCCATACGATGTCCC
AGATTACGCTGGATCCGAGGGCAGAGGAAGTCTTCTAACATGCGGTGACGTGGAGGAGAATCCCGGCCCT
ACCGGGACCATGGCAAGCAGATGGCTGGCTCTGCTCTGGGCTCCTGTCTTCCTCTGTGTGGCTCTGATAC
TGGAGACGGCGTCTGGGACCGGAGACCCATCCACAAAAGCCCATGGACACATCCAGTTTTCAGCTGGAAG
TGTCAACCAGACTGCCATGGCGGATTGCCGAGCCGTGTGTGGCCTGAACACATCTGATCGCTGTGACTTT
GTCAGGAGGAATCCGGACTGCCGCAGCGAGGCGGGCTACCTGGACTACCTTGAGGGCATCTTCTGCTACT
TCCCCCCCAACCTCCTCCCTCTGGCCATCACCCTCTACGTTTTCTGGCTGCTTTACCTCTTTCTGATCCT
GGGAGTCACCGCGGCCAAGTTCTTCTGCCCTAACCTGTCAGCCATCTCCACTAACCTCAAACTCTCCCAC
AACGTGGCAGGTGTCACCTTCCTGGCCTTTGGAAATGGCGCTCCAGACATCTTCAGTGCTTTAGTGGCTT
TCTCAGACCCACGTACTGCCGGCCTGGCCATCGGGGCTCTGTTTGGTGCAGGGGTGCTGGTCACCACTGT
GGTGGCTGGAGGCATCACCATCCTGCATCCCTTCATGGCTGCCTCCAGGCCCTTCCTCAGGGACATCGCT
TTCTACATGGTGGCTGTGTTCCTAACCTTCACTGCACTCTATCTCGGCAGGATCACGCTGACGTGGGCGC
TGGGTTACCTGGGCCTCTACGTGTTCTACGTGGTCACGGTCATCATCTGCACTTGGGTCTACCAACGGCA
GCGAAGCAGGTCTCTGGTCCACTCCATATCGGAGACACCAGAGTTGCTGTCTGAGTCAGAGGAGGACCAG
ATGTCTTCCAACACCAACAGCTATGACTATGGAGATGAATACCGGCCTCTGTTGCTGGGTCGGGAGACCA
CTGTCCAGATCCTGATCCAAGCCCTGAATCCCTTGGACTACAGGAAGTGGAGAACTCAGTCGATATCCTG
GAGGGTCCTGAAGGTAGTCAAGTTGCCTGTGGAGTTCTTGTTGCTGCTCACAGTACCGGTTGTGGACCCC
GACAAGGACGATCGGAATTGGAAACGGCCACTCAACTGTCTGCAGCTGGTCATCAGCCCCCTGGTCCTGG
TCCTGACCCTGCAGTCGGGGGTCTATGGCATCTATGAGATCGGCGGTCTCCTTCCTGTCTGGGCTGTGGT
GGTGATCGTGGGCACAGCGCTGGCTTCAGTGACCTTCTTTGCCACGTCTAACAGAGAACCCCCTAGACTG
CACTGGCTCTTTGCTTTCCTGGGTTTCCTGACCAGTGCCCTGTGGATCAATGCAGCCGCCACAGAGGTGG
TGAACATATTACGGTCCCTGGGTGTGATCTTCCGCCTGAGCAACACCGTCCTAGGGCTGACCCTCCTGGC
CTGGGGAAACAGCATTGGAGATGCCTTCTCAGATTTCACGCTGGCCCGCCAAGGATACCCTCGGATGGCC
TTCTCCGCCTGTTTCGGGGGCATCATCTTCAACATCCTGGTTGGTGTGGGGCTGGGCTGCTTGCTGCAGA
TCATCAGGAACCACGTTGTGGAGGTGAAGCTGGAGCCAGACGGATTACTGGTGTGGGTGCTGGCCAGTGC
CCTGGGCCTCAGCTTGATCTTCTCCCTGGTCTCCGTGCCGCTTCAGTGTTTCCAGCTCAGCAAGGCTTAC
GGCCTCTGCCTCCTCCTCTTCTACATCTGTTTCCTTGTTGTGGTCCTGCTCACAGAGTTTGGGGTGATTC
ACCTGAAGAAGGCGGCTCTCGAGCAGAAACTCATCTCAGAAGAGGATCTGGCAGCATAAAAGCTTCTGAA
GCTGCTTGGCCTAGAGGTGTGGGGGCGATTCTGCTAGCCTCCTGAGGGGGAGGTGTGGGGAGGGGGACCC
TCTGTGGTCCCCGTGGATCTCCTGAGAAGATAGTCACTGGCAGAGCTCTGCATGGGTGAGAAGGTCCTGA
CTGCCGGCACCTAACAGCCTTAGTGTGGGGATCTGGAGGCTGGCTTTGCTGGGGACAATCCCGGGTAGGA
ATGATGGGATCTAAATGACACCGGAGGCTCTGGGGGGAGGGCAGCCTTTCAGTCAGCCCCCATGCCTGCT
GGGCTCTGGGCAGCCCTGCAGTTCCCTCTCTGGCTCTTCCACTCTCTGTGGGGTCCTGCGTACCTACAGG
GTGGCCTGAAAACAGACTCCACACGTGGAAACAAGACTGGGTTTCTCAGCTTCCGTGTCAAGTCAGCCAG
AGGAAAGAGGTCGAGTTGACAGCAGCAGGCACTGCCCTTCCTAGTTGGTGGCTGCCATGTTGGACTGTGG
ATCTAAACACTTCTAGAGCTTTGTGGTCCAAACTCTGGCTCTCCCGTCTGCAAAACAGGAGCCAGCCTGG
GCTCTGTGCCTACCTCAAGGGGAGCTGGGGGTTGGGGGGACTGACCCTCCCCAGGGAGGTCTTACAAGTA
GTGTGACCAGTCTTTTGTTTGTTTGTTTGGTTGGTTGTTTTTTGGAGACAGGGTTTCTCTGTGTAGCCCT
GGCTGTCCTGGAACTCACTCTGTAGACCAGGCTGGCCTTGAACTCAGAAATCTGCCTGCCTTTGCCTCCA
AGCTTATCGATAATCAACCTCTGGATTACAAAATTTGTGAAAGATTGACTGGTATTCTTAACTATGTTGC
TCCTTTTACGCTATGTGGATACGCTGCTTTAATGCCTTTGTATCATGCTATTGCTTCCCGTATGGCTTTC
ATTTTCTCCTCCTTGTATAAATCCTGGTTGCTGTCTCTTTATGAGGAGTTGTGGCCCGTTGTCAGGCAAC
GTGGCGTGGTGTGCACTGTGTTTGCTGACGCAACCCCCACTGGTTGGGGCATTGCCACCACCTGTCAGCT
CCTTTCCGGGACTTTCGCTTTCCCCCTCCCTATTGCCACGGCGGAACTCATCGCCGCCTGCCTTGCCCGC
TGCTGGACAGGGGCTCGGCTGTTGGGCACTGACAATTCCGTGGTGTTGTCGGGGAAATCATCGTCCTTTC
CTTGGCTGCTCGCCTGTGTTGCCACCTGGATTCTGCGCGGGACGTCCTTCTGCTACGTCCCTTCGGCCCT
CAATCCAGCGGACCTTCCTTCCCGCGGCCTGCTGCCGGCTCTGCGGCCTCTTCCGCGTCTTCGCCTTCGC
CCTCAGACGAGTCGGATCTCCCTTTGGGCCGCCTCCCCGCATCGATACCGTCGACTCGCTGATCAGCCTC
GACTGTGCCTTCTAGTTGCCAGCCATCTGTTGTTTGCCCCTCCCCCGTGCCTTCCTTGACCCTGGAAGGT
GCCACTCCCACTGTCCTTTCCTAATAAAATGAGGAAATTGCATCGCATTGTCTGAGTAGGTGTCATTCTA
TTCTGGGGGGTGGGGTGGGGCAGGACAGCAAGGGGGAGGATTGGGAAGACAATAGCAGGCATGCTGGGGA
TGCGGTGGGCTCTATGGCTTCTGAGGCGGAAAGAACCAGCTGGGGCTCGACTAGAGCATGGCTACGTAGA
TAAGTAGCATGGCGGGTTAATCATTAACTACAAGGAACCCCTAGTGATGGAGTTGGCCACTCCCTCTCTG
CGCGCTCGCTCGCTCACTGAGGCCGGGCGACCAAAGGTCGCCCGACGCCCGGGCGGCCTCAGTGAGCGAG
CGAGCGCGCAGAGCTTTTTGCAAAAGCCTAGGCCTCCAAAAAAGCCTCCTCACTACTTCTGGAATAGCTC
AGAGGCCGAGGCGGCCTCGGCCTCTGCATAAATAAAAAAAATTAGTCAGCCATGGGGCGGAGAATGGGCG
GAACTGGGCGGAGTTAGGGGCGGGATGGGCGGAGTTAGGGGCGGGACTATGGTTGCTGACTAATTGAGAT
GCATGCTTTGCATACTTCTGCCTGCTGGGGRGSSWGKKRRSKKYSSRMMYMTGGTTGCTGACTAATTGAG
ATGCATGCTTTGCATACTTCTGCCTGCTGGGGAGCCTGGGGACTTTCCACACCCTAACTGACACACATTC
CACAGCTGCATTAATGAATCGGCCAACGCGCGGGGAGAGGCGGTTTGCGTATTGGGCGCTCTTCCGCTTC
CTCGCTCACTGACTCGCTGCGCTCGGTCGTTCGGCTGCGGCGAGCGGTATCAGCTCACTCAAAGGCGGTA
ATACGGTTATCCACAGAATCAGGGGATAACGCAGGAAAGAACATGTGAGCAAAAGGCCAGCAAAAGGCCA
GGAACCGTAAAAAGGCCGCGTTGCTGGCGTTTTTCCATAGGCTCCGCCCCCCTGACGAGCATCACAAAAA
TCGACGCTCAAGTCAGAGGTGGCGAAACCCGACAGGACTATAAAGATACCAGGCGTTTCCCCCTGGAAGC
TCCCTCGTGCGCTCTCCTGTTCCGACCCTGCCGCTTACCGGATACCTGTCCGCCTTTCTCCCTTCGGGAA
GCGTGGCGCTTTCTCATAGCTCACGCTGTAGGTATCTCAGTTCGGTGTAGGTCGTTCGCTCCAAGCTGGG
CTGTGTGCACGAACCCCCCGTTCAGCCCGACCGCTGCGCCTTATCCGGTAACTATCGTCTTGAGTCCAAC
CCGGTAAGACACGACTTATCGCCACTGGCAGCAGCCACTGGTAACAGGATTAGCAGAGCGAGGTATGTAG
GCGGTGCTACAGAGTTCTTGAAGTGGTGGCCTAACTACGGCTACACTAGAAGAACAGTATTTGGTATCTG
CGCTCTGCTGAAGCCAGTTACCTTCGGAAAAAGAGTTGGTAGCTCTTGATCCGGCAAACAAACCACCGCT
GGTAGCGGTGGTTTTTTTGTTTGCAAGCAGCAGATTACGCGCAGAAAAAAAGGATCTCAAGAAGATCCTT
TGATCTTTTCTACGGGGTCTGACGCTCAGTGGAACGAAAACTCACGTTAAGGGATTTTGGTCATGAGATT
ATCAAAAAGGATCTTCACCTAGATCCTTTTAAATTAAAAATGAAGTTTTAAATCAATCTAAAGTATATAT
GAGTAAACTTGGTCTGACAGTTACCAATGCTTAATCAGTGAGGCACCTATCTCAGCGATCTGTCTATTTC
GTTCATCCATAGTTGCCTGACTCCCCGTCGTGTAGATAACTACGATACGGGAGGGCTTACCATCTGGCCC
CAGTGCTGCAATGATACCGCGAGACCCACGCTCACCGGCTCCAGATTTATCAGCAATAAACCAGCCAGCC
GGAAGGGCCGAGCGCAGAAGTGGTCCTGCAACTTTATCCGCCTCCATCCAGTCTATTAATTGTTGCCGGG
AAGCTAGAGTAAGTAGTTCGCCAGTTAATAGTTTGCGCAACGTTGTTGCCATTGCTACAGGCATCGTGGT
GTCACGCTCGTCGTTTGGTATGGCTTCATTCAGCTCCGGTTCCCAACGATCAAGGCGAGTTACATGATCC
CCCATGTTGTGCAAAAAAGCGGTTAGCTCCTTCGGTCCTCCGATCGTTGTCAGAAGTAAGTTGGCCGCAG
TGTTATCACTCATGGTTATGGCAGCACTGCATAATTCTCTTACTGTCATGCCATCCGTAAGATGCTTTTC
TGTGACTGGTGAGTACTCAACCAAGTCATTCTGAGAATAGTGTATGCGGCGACCGAGTTGCTCTTGCCCG
GCGTCAATACGGGATAATACCGCGCCACATAGCAGAACTTTAAAAGTGCTCATCATTGGAAAACGTTCTT
CGGGGCGAAAACTCTCAAGGATCTTACCGCTGTTGAGATCCAGTTCGATGTAACCCACTCGTGCACCCAA
CTGATCTTCAGCATCTTTTACTTTCACCAGCGTTTCTGGGTGAGCAAAAACAGGAAGGCAAAATGCCGCA
AAAAAGGGAATAAGGGCGACACGGAAATGTTGAATACTCATACTCTTCCTTTTTCAATATTATTGAAGCA
TTTATCAGGGTTATTGTCTCATGAGCGGATACATATTTGAATGTATTTAGAAAAATAAACAAATAGGGGT
TCCGCGCACATTTCCCCGAAAAGTGCCACCTGACGTCTAAGAAACCATTATTATCATGACATTAACCTAT
AAAAATAGGCGTATCACGAGGCCCTTTCGTCTCGCGCGTTTCGGTGATGACGGTGAAAACCTCTGACACA
TGCAGCTCCCGGAGACGGTCACAGCTTGTCTGTAAGCGGATGCCGGGAGCAGACAAGCCCGTCAGGGCGC
GTCAGCGGGTGTTGGCGGGTGTCGGGGCTGGCTTAACTATGCGGCATCAGAGCAGATTGTACTGAGAGTG
CACCATTCGACGCTCTCCCTTATGCGACTCCTGCATTAGGAAGCAGCCCAGTAGTAGGTTGAGGCCGTTG
AGCACCGCCGCCGCAAGGAATGGTGCATGCAAGGAGATGGCGCCCAACAGTCCCCCGGCCACGGGGCCTG
CCACCATACCCACGCCGAAACAAGCGCTCATGAGCCCGAAGTGGCGAGCCCGATCTTCCCCATCGGTGAT
GTCGGCGATATAGGCGCCAGCAACCGCACCTGTGGCGCCGGTGATGCCGGCCACGATGCGTCCGGCGTAG
AGGATCTGGCGATGACCCTGCTGATTGGTTCGCTGACCATTTCCGGGTGCGGGACGGCGTTACCAGAAAC
TCAGAAGGTTCGTCCAACCAAACCGACTCTGACGGCAGTTTACGAGAGAGATGATAGGGTCTGCTTCAGT
AAGCCAGATGCTACACAATTAGGCTTGTACATATTGTCGTTAGAACGCGGCTACAATTAATACATAACCT
TATGTATCATACACATACGATTTAGGTGACACTATAGAATACACGGAATTAATTC
Features (pLannotate 1.2.2; 23 found; start..end, strand, type, name):
      2..133     -  repeat_region  AAV2 ITR (fragment): inverted terminal repeat of adeno-associated virus serotype 2 inverted
    189..437     +  enhancer       CMV enhancer (fragment): human cytomegalovirus immediate early enhancer
    439..716     +  promoter       chicken β-actin promoter: No description available
    717..852     +  intron         hybrid intron (fragment): hybrid between chicken β-actin (CBA) and minute virus of mice (MMV) introns (Gray et al., 2011)
    941..1071    +  intron         chimeric intron (fragment): chimera between introns from chicken β-actin and rabbit β-globin
   1151..1867    +  CDS            EGFP: EGFP is a basic (constitutively fluorescent) green fluorescent protein published in 1996, derived from Aequorea victoria. It is reported to be a rapidly-maturing weak dimer with moderate acid sensitivity.
   1874..1900    +  CDS            3xHA (fragment): three tandem HA epitope tags
   1970..3724    +  CDS            Slc8b1: NCLX_MOUSE - Also known as Nckx6 From Mus musculus (Mouse).
   4562..5150    +  misc_feature   WPRE: woodchuck hepatitis virus posttranscriptional regulatory element
   5183..5407    +  polyA_signal   bGH poly(A) signal: bovine growth hormone polyadenylation signal
   5411..5432    +  promoter       SV40 promoter (fragment): SV40 enhancer and early promoter
   5493..5584    +  repeat_region  AAV2 ITR (fragment): inverted terminal repeat of adeno-associated virus serotype 2 inverted
   5584..5613    -  repeat_region  AAV2 ITR (fragment): inverted terminal repeat of adeno-associated virus serotype 2 inverted
   5625..5835    -  promoter       SV40 promoter: SV40 early promoter
   5862..5933    -  promoter       SV40 promoter (fragment): SV40 enhancer and early promoter
   5953..6009    -  CDS            lacI (fragment): lac repressor; lacI; The lac repressor binds to the lac operator to inhibit transcription in E. coli. This inhibition can be relieved by adding lactose or isopropyl-β-D-thiogalactopyranoside (IPTG).
   6192..6780    -  rep_origin     ori: high-copy-number ColE1/pMB1/pBR322/pUC origin of replication
   6951..7811    -  CDS            AmpR: β-lactamase; bla; confers resistance to ampicillin, carbenicillin, and related antibiotics
   7812..7916    -  promoter       AmpR promoter: bla
   8011..8046    +  CDS            rop (fragment): Rop protein, which maintains plasmids at low copy number; rop
   8148..8196    +  misc_feature   bom (fragment): basis of mobility region from pBR322
   8197..8476    -  CDS            TcR (fragment): tetracycline efflux protein; tet; confers resistance to tetracycline
   8700..8718    +  promoter       SP6 promoter: promoter for bacteriophage SP6 RNA polymerase
