[The description below was written by a language model from this plasmid's Addgene catalogue record and pLannotate feature annotations shown in this document.]
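Description:
pAAV-EGFP.T2A.NCLX.3'UTR is an adeno-associated virus transfer plasmid built on the pAAV-CAG backbone, intended both for direct mammalian expression and for packaging into recombinant AAV. The 8.7 kb plasmid is maintained in E. coli through a high-copy ColE1/pUC-type origin and selected with ampicillin via the β-lactamase gene. The backbone also carries nonfunctional remnants of pBR322-derived elements (rop, bom, tetracycline resistance and lacI fragments), SV40 promoter sequences and an SP6 promoter outside the viral cassette. AAV2 inverted terminal repeats, annotated as fragments, flank the expression unit and provide the signals for genome replication and encapsidation.

Between the ITRs, the synthetic hybrid CAG promoter (CMV enhancer, chicken β-actin promoter and chimeric intron) drives a single bicistronic transcript. EGFP comes first and is followed by an HA epitope. A T2A self-cleaving peptide then links it to the 1,755 bp coding sequence of mouse Slc8b1, which encodes NCLX, the mitochondrial sodium/calcium/lithium exchanger, recorded as carrying a C-terminal myc tag. The T2A and myc elements are listed in the catalogue fields but were not picked up in the feature annotation. Ribosomal skipping at T2A yields separate EGFP and NCLX proteins, so green fluorescence marks the cells expressing the exchanger. Downstream of the coding region lies a 774 bp portion of the native Slc8b1 3'UTR lacking its last 212 nucleotides, which corresponds to the unannotated gap before the WPRE. The WPRE enhances transcript stability and expression, and a bovine growth hormone polyadenylation signal terminates the message.

The construct is used to express NCLX in mammalian cells. The associated publication concerns NCLX expression and excitotoxic vulnerability in neuroglial networks. Retaining much of the 3'UTR would keep the transgene message subject to regulation acting through that region, although the record does not state the purpose explicitly.
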