Addgene plasmid #181872: pAAV-EGFP.T2A.NCLX.3'UTR
Purpose: Expresses EGFP and murine NCLX (separated by a T2A cleavage site) under control of the synthetic CAG promoter (includes a large portion of the Slc8b1 3'UTR)
Depositing lab: Hilmar Bading. Depositing organization: Universitaet Heidelberg. Publication: Disrupted expression of mitochondrial NCLX sensitizes neuroglial networks to excitotoxic stimuli and renders synaptic activity toxic. Hagenston AM, Yan J, Bas-Orth C, Tan Y, Sekler I, Bading H. J Biol Chem. 2021 Dec 20:101508. doi: 10.1016/j.jbc.2021.101508. PubMed 34942149.
Backbone
  Vector backbone: pAAV-CAG
  Vector type: Mammalian Expression, Adenoviral, AAV
Growth in bacteria
  Bacterial resistance: Ampicillin, 100 μg/mL
  Growth temperature: 37°C
  Growth strain: NEB Stable
  Copy number: Unknown
Gene/Insert 1
  Gene/Insert name: solute carrier family 8 member B1 (alt names: NCLX; sodium/calcium/lithium exchanger)
  Species: M. musculus (mouse)
  Insert size (bp): 1755
  Mutation: includes a large portion of the Slc8b1 3'UTR downstream of the CDS
  GenBank ID: NM_133221
  Entrez Gene: Slc8b1 (a.k.a. AF261233, NCKX6, NCLX, Slc24a6)
  Promoter: synthetic hybrid CAG promoter
  Tag / fusion protein: myc (C terminal on insert)
  Cloning method: Restriction Enzyme; 5′ cloning site AgeI (destroyed during cloning); 3′ cloning site XhoI (not destroyed)
  Sequencing primers: 5′ GATCACATGGTCCTGCTG; 3′ ACGGGAAGCAATAGCATGATAC
Gene/Insert 2
  Gene/Insert name: EGFP (alt name: enhanced GFP)
  Insert size (bp): 717
  Promoter: synthetic hybrid CAG promoter
  Tag / fusion protein: HA (C terminal on insert); T2A (N terminal on insert)
  Cloning method: Restriction Enzyme; 5′ cloning site EcoRI (not destroyed); 3′ cloning site BamHI (not destroyed)
  Sequencing primers: 5′ TTCGGCTTCTGGCGTGTGA
Gene/Insert 3
  Gene/Insert name: 3'UTR of solute carrier family 8 member B1 (alt names: NCLX 3'UTR; sodium/calcium/lithium exchanger 3'UTR)
  Species: M. musculus (mouse)
  Insert size (bp): 774
  Mutation: the last 212 nucleotides of the 3'UTR are not included in the sequence
  GenBank ID: NM_133221
  Promoter: synthetic hybrid CAG promoter
  Cloning method: Restriction Enzyme; 5′ cloning site HindIII (not destroyed); 3′ cloning site HindIII (not destroyed)
  Sequencing primers: 5′ none; 3′ ACGGGAAGCAATAGCATGATAC
Resource information
  A portion of this plasmid was derived from a plasmid made by: Israel Sekler, Department of Physiology and Cell Biology, Faculty of Health Sciences, Ben-Gurion University of the Negev, Beer-Sheva 84105, Israel
Terms and licenses: Academic/Nonprofit Terms; Industry Terms: Not Available to Industry
How to cite: pAAV-EGFP.T2A.NCLX.3'UTR was a gift from Hilmar Bading (Addgene plasmid # 181872 ; http://n2t.net/addgene:181872 ; RRID:Addgene_181872)
